>Addgene plasmid #91309 | pHH0103_LOC440461-1/1 | addgene full sequence | sequence record 191149 | Addgene NGS Result
TATCACGAGGCCCTTTCGTCTTCAAGAATTCCCGACACCATCGAATGGTGCAAAACCTTTCGCGGTATGG
CATGATAGCGCCCGGAAGAGAGTCAATTCAGGGTGGTGAATGTGAAACCAGTAACGTTATACGATGTCGC
AGAGTATGCCGGTGTCTCTTATCAGACCGTTTCCCGCGTGGTGAACCAGGCCAGCCACGTTTCTGCGAAA
ACGCGGGAAAAAGTGGAAGCGGCGATGGCGGAGCTGAATTACATTCCCAACCGCGTGGCACAACAACTGG
CGGGCAAACAGTCGTTGCTGATTGGCGTTGCCACCTCCAGTCTGGCCCTGCACGCGCCGTCGCAAATTGT
CGCGGCGATTAAATCTCGCGCCGATCAACTGGGTGCCAGCGTGGTGGTGTCGATGGTAGAACGAAGCGGC
GTCGAAGCCTGTAAAGCGGCGGTGCACAATCTTCTCGCGCAACGCGTCAGTGGGCTGATCATTAACTATC
CGCTGGATGACCAGGATGCCATTGCTGTGGAAGCTGCCTGCACTAATGTTCCGGCGTTATTTCTTGATGT
CTCTGACCAGACACCCATCAACAGTATTATTTTCTCCCATGAAGACGGTACGCGACTGGGCGTGGAGCAT
CTGGTCGCATTGGGTCACCAGCAAATCGCGCTGTTAGCGGGCCCATTAAGTTCTGTCTCGGCGCGTCTGC
GTCTGGCTGGCTGGCATAAATATCTCACTCGCAATCAAATTCAGCCGATAGCGGAACGGGAAGGCGACTG
GAGTGCCATGTCCGGTTTTCAACAAACCATGCAAATGCTGAATGAGGGCATCGTTCCCACTGCGATGCTG
GTTGCCAACGATCAGATGGCGCTGGGCGCAATGCGCGCCATTACCGAGTCCGGGCTGCGCGTTGGTGCGG
ATATCTCGGTAGTGGGATACGACGATACCGAAGACAGCTCATGTTATATCCCGCCGTTAACCACCATCAA
ACAGGATTTTCGCCTGCTGGGGCAAACCAGCGTGGACCGCTTGCTGCAACTCTCTCAGGGCCAGGCGGTG
AAGGGCAATCAGCTGTTGCCCGTCTCACTGGTGAAAAGAAAAACCACCCTGGCGCCCAATACGCAAACCG
CCTCTCCCCGCGCGTTGGCCGATTCATTAATGCAGCTGGCACGACAGGTTTCCCGACTGGAAAGCGGGCA
GTGAGCGCAACGCAATTAATGTAAGTTAGCTCACTCATTAGGCACAATTCTCATGTTTGACAGCTTATCA
TCGACTGCACGGTGCACCAATGCTTCTGGCGTCAGGCAGCCATCGGAAGCTGTGGTATGGCTGTGCAGGT
CGTAAATCACTGCATAATTCGTGTCGCTCAAGGCGCACTCCCGTTCTGGATAATGTTTTTTGCGCCGACA
TCATAACGGTTCTGGCAAATATTCTGAAATGAGCTGTTGACAATTAATCATCGGCTCGTATAATGTGTGG
AATTGTGAGCGGATAACAATTTCACACAGGAAACAGCCAGTCCGTTTAGGTGTTTTCACGAGCACTTCAC
CAACAAGGACCATAGATTATGAAAATCGAAGAACACCATCACCATCACCATTCCAGCGGTAAGCTTATGT
CCCCTATACTAGGTTATTGGAAAATTAAGGGCCTTGTGCAACCCACTCGACTTCTTTTGGAATATCTTGA
AGAAAAATATGAAGAGCATTTGTATGAGCGCGATGAAGGTGATAAATGGCGAAACAAAAAGTTTGAATTG
GGTTTGGAGTTTCCCAATCTTCCTTATTATATTGATGGTGATGTTAAATTAACACAGTCTATGGCCATCA
TACGTTATATAGCTGACAAGCACAACATGTTGGGTGGTTGTCCAAAAGAGCGTGCAGAGATTTCAATGCT
TGAAGGAGCGGTTTTGGATATTAGATACGGTGTTTCGAGAATTGCATATAGTAAAGACTTTGAAACTCTC
AAAGTTGATTTTCTTAGCAAGCTACCTGAAATGCTGAAAATGTTCGAAGATCGTTTATGTCATAAAACAT
ATTTAAATGGTGATCATGTAACCCATCCTGACTTCATGTTGTATGACGCTCTTGATGTTGTTTTATACAT
GGACCCAATGTGCCTGGATGCGTTCCCAAAATTAGTTTGTTTTAAAAAACGTATTGAAGCTATCCCACAA
ATTGATAAGTACTTGAAATCCAGCAAGTATATAGCATGGCCTTTGCAGGGCTGGCAAGCCACGTTTGGTG
GTGGCGACCATCCTCCAAAATCGGATCTGGAAGTTCTGTTCCAGGGGCCCCTGTCCAGCGGTCTGGTTCC
GCGTGGTTCCGGTACCGCGGCCCAGCCGGCCATGCCGGCTTATGTTGAAGGCGATGTCTACCTGGTTGTC
GAACACCCGTTTGAATACACCCGTAAAGATTGGCGTCGTGTGGCGATTTGGCCGAACGAACGTTATTGGC
TGCTGCGTCGCAGCACCGAACATTGGTGGCACGTGCGTCGCGAACCGGGCGGTCATCCGTTTTATCTGCC
GGCACAGTACGTTCGTGAACTGCCGGCCCTGGGCAAAGCGGCCGCATA
[142 nt withheld, positions 2569-2710]
C
[98 nt withheld, positions 2712-2809]
AGTTTGTACTGGTGACGAAACTCAGTGTCTAGCTAGAGTGGC
[149 nt withheld, positions 2852-3000]
T
[41 nt withheld, positions 3002-3042]
T
[62 nt withheld, positions 3044-3105]
A
[35 nt withheld, positions 3107-3141]
CCTCCCTCAATCGGTTGAATGTCGCCCTTTTGTCTTTGGCGCTGGTAAACCATATGAA
[86 nt withheld, positions 3200-3285]
T
[54 nt withheld, positions 3287-3340]
CTAGCGCCGCCCTATACCTTGTCTGCCTCCCCGCGTTGCGTCGCGGTGCATGGAGCCGGGCCACCTCGAC
CTGAATGGAAGCCGGCGGCACCTCGCTAACGGATTCACCACTCCAAGAATTGGAGCCAATCAATTCTTGC
GGAGAACTGTGAATGCGCAAACCAACCCTTGGCAGAACATATCCATCGCGTCCGCCATCTCCAGCAGCCG
CACGCGGCGCATCTCGGGCAGCGTTGGGTCCTGGCCACGGGTGCGCATGATCGTGCTCCTGTCGTTGAGG
ACCCGGCTAGGCTGGCGGGGTTGCCTTACTGGTTAGCAGAATGAATCACCGATACGCGAGCGAACGTGAA
GCGACTGCTGCTGCAAAACGTCTGCGACCTGAGCAACAACATGAATGGTCTTCGGTTTCCGTGTTTCGTA
AAGTCTGGAAACGCGGAAGTCAGCGCCCTGCACCATTATGTTCCGGATCTGCATCGCAGGATGCTGCTGG
CTACCCTGTGGAACACCTACATCTGTATTAACGAAGCGCTGGCATTGACCCTGAGTGATTTTTCTCTGGT
CCCGCCGCATCCATACCGCCAGTTGTTTACCCTCACAACGTTCCAGTAACCGGGCATGTTCATCATCAGT
AACCCGTATCGTGAGCATCCTCTCTCGTTTCATCGGTATCATTACCCCCATGAACAGAAATCCCCCTTAC
ACGGAGGCATCAGTGACCAAACAGGAAAAAACCGCCCTTAACATGGCCCGCTTTATCAGAAGCCAGACAT
TAACGCTTCTGGAGAAACTCAACGAGCTGGACGCGGATGAACAGGCAGACATCTGTGAATCGCTTCACGA
CCACGCTGATGAGCTTTACCGCAGGATCCGCGAAATTGTAAGCGTTAATATTTTGTTAAAATTCGCGTTA
AATTTTTGTTAAATCAGCTCATTTTTTAACCAATAGGCCGAAATCGGCAAAATCCCTTATAAATCAAAAG
AATAGACCGAGATAGGGT
[37 nt withheld, positions 4339-4375]
AAAGAACGTGGACTCCAACGTCAAAGG
[49 nt withheld, positions 4403-4451]
T
[91 nt withheld, positions 4453-4543]
G
[124 nt withheld, positions 4545-4668]
CGCGGATCCTGCCTCGCGCGTTTCGGTGATGACGGTGAAAACCTCTGACACATGCAGCTCCCGGAGACGG
TCACAGCTTGTCTGTAAGCGGATGCCGGGAGCAGACAAGCCCGTCAGGGCGCGTCAGCGGGTGTTGGCGG
GTGTCGGGGCGCAGCCATGACCCAGTCACGTAGCGATAGCGGAGTGTATACTGGCTTAACTATGCGGCAT
CAGAGCAGATTGTACTGAGAGTGCACCATATGCGGTGTGAAATACCGCACAGATGCGTAAGGAGAAAATA
CCGCATCAGGCGCTCTTCCGCTTCCTCGCTCACTGACTCGCTGCGCTCGGTCGTTCGGCTGCGGCGAGCG
GTATCAGCTCACTCAAAGGCGGTAATACGGTTATCCACAGAATCAGGGGATAACGCAGGAAAGAACATGT
GAGCAAAAGGCCAGCAAAAGGCCAGGAACCGTAAAAAGGCCGCGTTGCTGGCGTTTTTCCATAGGCTCCG
CCCCCCTGACGAGCATCACAAAAATCGACGCTCAAGTCAGAGGTGGCGAAACCCGACAGGACTATAAAGA
TACCAGGGTTTCCCCCTGGAAGCTCCCTCGTGCGCTCTCCTGTTCCGACCCTGCCGCTTACCGGATACCT
GTCCGCCTTTCTCCCTTCGGGAAGCGTGGCGCTTTCTCATAGCTCACGCTGTAGGTATCTCAGTTCGGTG
TAGGTCGTTCGCTCCAAGCTGGGCTGTGTGCACGAACCCCCCGTTCAGCCCGACCGCTGCGCCTTATCCG
GTAACTATCGTCTTGAGTCCAACCCGGTAAGACACGACTTATCGCCACTGGCAGCAGCCACTGGTAACAG
GATTAGCAGAGCGAGGTATGTAGGCGGTGCTACAGAGTTCTTGAAGTGGTGGCCTAACTACGGCTACACT
AGAAGGACAGTATTTGGTATCTGCGCTCTGCTGAAGCCAGTTACCTTCGGAAAAAGAGTTGGTAGCTCTT
GATCCGGCAAACAAACCACCGCTGGTAGCGGTGGTTTTTTTGTTTGCAAGCAGCAGATTACGCGCAGAAA
AAAAGGATCTCAAGAAGATCCTTTGATCTTTTCTACGGGGTCTGACGCTCAGTGGAACGAAAACTCACGT
TAAGGGATTTTGGTCATGAGATTATCAAAAAGGATCTTCACCTAGATCCTTTTAAATTAAAAATGAAGTT
TTAAATCAATCTAAAGTATATATGAGTAAACTTGGTCTGACAGTTACCAATGCTTAATCAGTGAGGCACC
TATCTCAGCGATCTGTCTATTTCGTTCATCCATAGTTGCCTGACTCCCCGTCGTGTAGATAACTACGATA
CGGGAGGGCTTACCATCTGGCCCCAGTGCTGCAATGATACCGCGAGACCCACGCTCACCGGCTCCAGATT
TATCAGCAATAAACCAGCCAGCCGGAAGGGCCGAGCGCAGAAGTGGTCCTGCAACTTTATCCGCCTCCAT
CCAGTCTATTAATTGTTGCCGGGAAGCTAGAGTAAGTAGTTCGCCAGTTAATAGTTTGCGCAACGTTGTT
GCCATTGCTGCAGGCATCGTGGTGTCACGCTCGTCGTTTGGTATGGCTTCATTCAGCTCCGGTTCCCAAC
GATCAAGGCGAGTTACATGATCCCCCATGTTGTGCAAAAAAGCGGTTAGCTCCTTCGGTCCTCCGATCGT
TGTCAGAAGTAAGTTGGCCGCAGTGTTATCACTCATGGTTATGGCAGCACTGCATAATTCTCTTACTGTC
ATGCCATCCGTAAGATGCTTTTCTGTGACTGGTGAGTACTCAACCAAGTCATTCTGAGAATAGTGTATGC
GGCGACCGAGTTGCTCTTGCCCGGCGTCAACACGGGATAATACCGCGCCACATAGCAGAACTTTAAAAGT
GCTCATCATTGGAAAACGTTCTTCGGGGCGAAAACTCTCAAGGATCTTACCGCTGTTGAGATCCAGTTCG
ATGTAACCCACTCGTGCACCCAACTGATCTTCAGCATCTTTTACTTTCACCAGCGTTTCTGGGTGAGCAA
AAACAGGAAGGCAAAATGCCGCAAAAAAGGGAATAAGGGCGACACGGAAATGTTGAATACTCATACTCTT
CCTTTTTCAATATTATTGAAGCATTTATCAGGGTTATTGTCTCATGAGCGGATACATATTTGAATGTATT
TAGAAAAATAAACAAATAGGGGTTCCGCGCACATTTCCCCGAAAAGTGCCACCTGACGTCTAAGAAACCA
TTATTATCATGACATTAACCTATAAAAATAGGCG
Features (pLannotate 1.2.2; 21 found; start..end, strand, type, name):
     34..111     +  promoter       lacIq promoter: lacI (mutant); In the lacIq allele, a single base change in the promoter boosts expression of the lacI gene about 10-fold.
    112..1194    +  CDS            lacI: lac repressor; lacI; The lac repressor binds to the lac operator to inhibit transcription in E. coli. This inhibition can be relieved by adding lactose or isopropyl-β-D-thiogalactopyranoside (IPTG).
   1207..1228    +  protein_bind   CAP binding site: CAP binding activates transcription in the presence of cAMP. E. coli catabolite activator protein
   1247..1264    +  promoter       tet promoter (fragment): E. coli promoter for tetracycline efflux protein gene
   1437..1465    +  promoter       tac promoter: strong E. coli promoter; hybrid between the trp and lac UV5 promoters
   1473..1489    +  protein_bind   lac operator: The lac repressor binds to the lac operator to inhibit transcription in E. coli. This inhibition can be relieved by adding lactose or isopropyl-β-D-thiogalactopyranoside (IPTG). lac repressor encoded by lacI
   1574..1591    +  CDS            6xHis: 6xHis affinity tag
   1607..2260    +  CDS            GST26_SCHJA: Experimental evidence at protein level: Swiss-Prot protein existence level 1. GST isoenzymes appear to play a central role in the parasite detoxification system. Other functions are also suspected including a role in increasing the solubility of haematin in the parasite gut. From Schistosoma japonicum (Blood fluke).
   2342..2566    +  CDS            ARHGAP27 (fragment): RHG27_HUMAN - Also known as CAMGAP1, SH3D20. Experimental evidence at protein level: Swiss-Prot protein existence level 1. Rho GTPase-activating protein which may be involved in clathrin-mediated endocytosis. GTPase activators for the Rho-type GTPases act by converting them to an inactive GDP-bound state. Has activity toward CDC42 and RAC1 (By similarity). From Homo sapiens (Human).
   2573..2620    +  terminator     fd terminator (sequence withheld): central terminator from bacteriophage fd (Otsuka and Kunisawa, 1982)
   2625..2837    +  CDS            M13 gene III (fragment) (sequence partly withheld): pIII; III; minor coat protein
   2852..3322    +  CDS            M13 gene III (fragment) (sequence partly withheld): pIII; III; minor coat protein
   3344..3414    +  CDS            TcR (fragment): tetracycline efflux protein; tet; confers resistance to tetracycline
   3656..4036    -  CDS            YPB1_ECOLX: Protein predicted: Swiss-Prot protein existence level 4. From Escherichia coli.
   4053..4204    +  CDS            rop (fragment): Rop protein, which maintains plasmids at low copy number; rop
   4240..4668    -  rep_origin     f1 ori (sequence partly withheld): f1 bacteriophage origin of replication; arrow indicates direction of (+) strand synthesis
   4677..4716    +  CDS            rop (fragment): Rop protein, which maintains plasmids at low copy number; rop
   4818..4958    +  misc_feature   bom: basis of mobility region from pBR322
   5144..5731    -  rep_origin     ori: high-copy-number ColE1/pMB1/pBR322/pUC origin of replication
   5902..6762    -  CDS            AmpR: β-lactamase; bla; confers resistance to ampicillin, carbenicillin, and related antibiotics
   6763..6867    -  promoter       AmpR promoter: bla
