[The description below was written by a language model from this plasmid's Addgene catalogue record and pLannotate feature annotations shown in this document.]
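Description:
pHH0103_LOC440461-1/1 is a bacterial expression plasmid built on the pHH0103 backbone for producing and purifying a single human SH3 domain in E. coli. The insert, listed as about 240 bp of human sequence cloned between SfiI and NotI sites, is named for the locus LOC440461. The "1/1" suffix presumably marks it as the only SH3 domain in that protein, though the record does not explain it. The feature annotation matches this region to a fragment of ARHGAP27 (also known as CAMGAP1 or SH3D20), a Rho GTPase-activating protein.

Expression is driven by the strong hybrid tac promoter, followed by a lac operator. The plasmid also carries lacI under the lacIq promoter, so transcription is repressed until it is relieved with IPTG. The open reading frame begins with a 6xHis tag, followed by Schistosoma japonicum glutathione S-transferase and then the SH3 fragment. This gives an N-terminally His- and GST-tagged fusion that can be purified by metal-chelate or glutathione affinity. A bacteriophage fd terminator lies immediately downstream of the insert.

Beyond the terminator, the backbone retains M13 gene III fragments, a short tetracycline-resistance remnant and an f1 origin that interrupts rop. These features suggest descent from a pBR322-type phagemid or phage-display vector, and they do not appear to be part of the expressed fusion. Propagation relies on a ColE1/pMB1-family origin with the bom region, and selection is by ampicillin through β-lactamase. The catalogue lists the plasmid as low copy. It belongs to a collection used for a family-wide analysis of human SH3 domain binding specificities.
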