Addgene plasmid #91309: pHH0103_LOC440461-1/1
Purpose: Protein expression and purification of human SH3 domain construct LOC440461-1/1
Depositing lab: Sachdev Sidhu. Depositing organization: University of Toronto. Publication: Comprehensive Analysis of the Human SH3 Domain Family Reveals a Wide Variety of Non-canonical Specificities. Teyra J, Huang H, Jain S, Guan X, Dong A, Liu Y, Tempel W, Min J, Tong Y, Kim PM, Bader GD, Sidhu SS. Structure. 2017 Oct 3;25(10):1598-1610.e3. doi: 10.1016/j.str.2017.07.017. Epub 2017 Sep 7. PubMed 28890361.
Backbone
  Vector backbone: pHH0103
  Vector type: Bacterial Expression
Growth in bacteria
  Bacterial resistance: Ampicillin, 100 μg/mL
  Growth temperature: 37°C
  Growth strain: DH5alpha
  Copy number: Low Copy
Gene/Insert
  Gene/Insert name: LOC440461-1/1
  Species: H. sapiens (human)
  Insert size (bp): 240
  Cloning method: Restriction Enzyme; 5′ cloning site Sfi1 (unknown if destroyed); 3′ cloning site Not1 (unknown if destroyed)
Terms and licenses: Academic/Nonprofit Terms; Industry Terms: Not Available to Industry
How to cite: pHH0103_LOC440461-1/1 was a gift from Sachdev Sidhu (Addgene plasmid # 91309 ; http://n2t.net/addgene:91309 ; RRID:Addgene_91309)
