>Addgene plasmid #91309 | pHH0103_LOC440461-1/1 | depositor partial sequence | sequence record 175797 | insert sequence
GGCCCAGCCGGCCATGCCGGCTTATGTTGAAGGCGATGTCTACCTGGTTGTCGAACACCCGTTTGAATAC
ACCCGTAAAGATTGGCGTCGTGTGGCGATTTGGCCGAACGAACGTTATTGGCTGCTGCGTCGCAGCACCG
AACATTGGTGGCACGTGCGTCGCGAACCGGGCGGTCATCCGTTTTATCTGCCGGCACAGTACGTTCGTGA
ACTGCCGGCCCTGGGCAAAGCGGCCGC
